Addgene plasmid #76253: PRKAA1 gRNA (BRDN0001146526)
Purpose: 3rd generation lentiviral gRNA plasmid targeting human PRKAA1
Depositing lab: John Doench & David Root. Depositing organization: Broad Institute. Publication: Optimized sgRNA design to maximize activity and minimize off-target effects of CRISPR-Cas9. Doench JG, Fusi N, Sullender M, Hegde M, Vaimberg EW, Donovan KF, Smith I, Tothova Z, Wilen C, Orchard R, Virgin HW, Listgarten J, Root DE. Nat Biotechnol. 2016 Jan 18. doi: 10.1038/nbt.3437. PubMed 26780180.
Backbone
  Vector backbone: lentiGuide-Puro
  Backbone manufacturer: Zhang Lab (Addgene plasmid # 52963)
  Vector type: Mammalian Expression, Lentiviral, CRISPR
  Selectable markers: Puromycin
Growth in bacteria
  Bacterial resistance: Ampicillin, 100 μg/mL
  Growth temperature: 37°C
  Growth strain: DH5alpha
  Copy number: High Copy
Gene/Insert
  Gene/Insert name: PRKAA1 (alt names: PRKAA1; NM_006251.5)
  gRNA/shRNA sequence: GAAGATTCGGAGCCTTGATG
  Species: H. sapiens (human)
  Entrez Gene: PRKAA1 (a.k.a. AMPK, AMPK alpha 1, AMPKa1)
  Promoter: hU6
  Cloning method: Unknown
  Sequencing primers: 5′ U6-F; 3′ pS2-R
Terms and licenses: Academic/Nonprofit Terms; Industry Terms: Not Available to Industry
Depositor comments: The gRNA was designed to target the following Genbank reference sequence(s): NM_006251.5,NM_206907.3. Note that this plasmid does NOT contain Cas9. It should be used in conjunction with lentiCas9-Blast (Addgene #52962) or otherwise with cell lines already expressing Cas9. Browse the full kinome gRNA library at http://www.addgene.org/pooled-library/broadgpp-human-kinome/ or visit http://www.broadinstitute.org/rnai/public/ for detailed protocols and information.
How to cite: PRKAA1 gRNA (BRDN0001146526) was a gift from John Doench & David Root (Addgene plasmid # 76253 ; http://n2t.net/addgene:76253 ; RRID:Addgene_76253)
