[The description below was written by a language model from this plasmid's Addgene catalogue record and pLannotate feature annotations shown in this document.]
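Description:
PRKAA1 gRNA (BRDN0001146526) is a third-generation lentiviral CRISPR guide plasmid built on the lentiGuide-Puro backbone. It expresses a single guide RNA against human PRKAA1, which encodes the AMPK alpha 1 catalytic subunit. In bacteria it is maintained as a high-copy plasmid through a ColE1/pUC-type origin with ampicillin selection (AmpR). An f1 origin, an SV40 origin and lac/T7/T3 remnants from the parental cloning vector are also annotated in the backbone.

The viral transfer cassette begins with an RSV promoter fused to a truncated HIV-1 5' LTR, which makes genomic RNA production Tat-independent. This is followed by the Ψ packaging signal with a gag fragment, the RRE for Rev-dependent nuclear export, and a cPPT/CTS element that aids nuclear import of the provirus. A self-inactivating ΔU3 3' LTR closes the cassette, with an SV40 poly(A) signal downstream.

Between the LTRs there are two expression units. A human U6 RNA polymerase III promoter drives the PRKAA1-targeting spacer, which sits in the gap between the promoter and the Streptococcus pyogenes Cas9 gRNA scaffold. The EF-1α core promoter with its intron A drives puromycin N-acetyltransferase for selecting transduced mammalian cells, and a WPRE enhances transcript expression.

The plasmid does not encode Cas9, so it must be used with a separate Cas9 vector or in cells that already express Cas9. The guide was designed against two PRKAA1 reference transcripts and belongs to a human kinome gRNA collection. It is typically used to produce lentivirus for knockout of PRKAA1 in human cells.
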