Features (pLannotate 1.2.2; 29 found; start..end, strand, type, name):
     14..80      +  CDS            small t antigen (fragment): SV40 (simian virus 40) small t antigen
    106..317     +  promoter       EF-1α core promoter: core promoter for human elongation factor EF-1α
    318..1256    +  intron         EF-1α intron A: intron upstream of the start codon of human EF-1α
   1278..1877    +  CDS            PuroR (fragment): puromycin N-acetyltransferase; pac from Streptomyces; confers resistance to puromycin
   1893..2481    +  misc_feature   WPRE: woodchuck hepatitis virus posttranscriptional regulatory element
   2532..2551    +  misc_feature   cPPT/CTS (fragment): central polypurine tract and central termination sequence of HIV-1
   2553..2786    +  LTR            3' LTR (ΔU3): self-inactivating 3' long terminal repeat (LTR) from HIV-1
   2864..2985    +  polyA_signal   SV40 poly(A) signal: SV40 polyadenylation signal
   3025..3160    +  rep_origin     SV40 ori: SV40 origin of replication
   3181..3199    -  promoter       T7 promoter: promoter for bacteriophage T7 RNA polymerase
   3207..3362    +  CDS            lacZα (fragment): LacZα fragment of β-galactosidase; lacZ fragment
   3367..3795    +  rep_origin     f1 ori (sequence partly withheld): f1 bacteriophage origin of replication; arrow indicates direction of (+) strand synthesis
   3848..3952    +  promoter       AmpR promoter: bla
   3953..4813    +  CDS            AmpR: β-lactamase; bla; confers resistance to ampicillin, carbenicillin, and related antibiotics
   4984..5572    +  rep_origin     ori: high-copy-number ColE1/pMB1/pBR322/pUC origin of replication
   5755..5847    +  CDS            lacI (fragment): lac repressor; lacI; The lac repressor binds to the lac operator to inhibit transcription in E. coli. This inhibition can be relieved by adding lactose or isopropyl-β-D-thiogalactopyranoside (IPTG).
   5860..5881    +  protein_bind   CAP binding site: CAP binding activates transcription in the presence of cAMP. E. coli catabolite activator protein
   5896..5926    +  promoter       lac promoter: promoter for the E. coli lac operon
   5934..5950    +  protein_bind   lac operator: The lac repressor binds to the lac operator to inhibit transcription in E. coli. This inhibition can be relieved by adding lactose or isopropyl-β-D-thiogalactopyranoside (IPTG). lac repressor encoded by lacI
   5995..6013    +  promoter       T3 promoter: promoter for bacteriophage T3 RNA polymerase
   6041..6267    +  promoter       RSV promoter: Rous sarcoma virus enhancer/promoter
   6268..6448    +  LTR            5' LTR (truncated): truncated 5' long terminal repeat (LTR) from HIV-1
   6495..6620    +  misc_feature   HIV-1 Ψ: packaging signal of human immunodeficiency virus type 1
   6604..6967    +  CDS            HIV-1 gag (fragment): gag protein from human immunodeficiency virus 1; gag
   7113..7346    +  misc_feature   RRE: The Rev response element (RRE) of HIV-1 allows for Rev-dependent mRNA export from the nucleus to the cytoplasm.
   7723..7749    +  CDS            Rev (fragment): human immunodeficiency virus 1 (HIV-1) Rev protein; rev; enhances nuclear export of unspliced and incompletely spliced viral mRNAs
   7753..7993    +  promoter       U6 promoter: RNA polymerase III promoter for human U6 snRNA
   8023..8098    +  misc_RNA       gRNA scaffold: guide RNA scaffold for the Streptococcus pyogenes CRISPR/Cas9 system
   8154..8271    +  misc_feature   cPPT/CTS: central polypurine tract and central termination sequence of HIV-1
>Addgene plasmid #76253 | PRKAA1 gRNA (BRDN0001146526) | addgene full sequence | sequence record 185482 | Addgene Assembled Sequence
CCCGGGTGCAAAGATGGATAAAGTTTTAAACAGAGAGGAATCTTTGCAGCTAATGGACCTTCTAGGTCTT
GAAAGGAGTGGGAATTGGCTCCGGTGCCCGTCAGTGGGCAGAGCGCACATCGCCCACAGTCCCCGAGAAG
TTGGGGGGAGGGGTCGGCAATTGATCCGGTGCCTAGAGAAGGTGGCGCGGGGTAAACTGGGAAAGTGATG
TCGTGTACTGGCTCCGCCTTTTTCCCGAGGGTGGGGGAGAACCGTATATAAGTGCAGTAGTCGCCGTGAA
CGTTCTTTTTCGCAACGGGTTTGCCGCCAGAACACAGGTAAGTGCCGTGTGTGGTTCCCGCGGGCCTGGC
CTCTTTACGGGTTATGGCCCTTGCGTGCCTTGAATTACTTCCACCTGGCTGCAGTACGTGATTCTTGATC
CCGAGCTTCGGGTTGGAAGTGGGTGGGAGAGTTCGAGGCCTTGCGCTTAAGGAGCCCCTTCGCCTCGTGC
TTGAGTTGAGGCCTGGCCTGGGCGCTGGGGCCGCCGCGTGCGAATCTGGTGGCACCTTCGCGCCTGTCTC
GCTGCTTTCGATAAGTCTCTAGCCATTTAAAATTTTTGATGACCTGCTGCGACGCTTTTTTTCTGGCAAG
ATAGTCTTGTAAATGCGGGCCAAGATCTGCACACTGGTATTTCGGTTTTTGGGGCCGCGGGCGGCGACGG
GGCCCGTGCGTCCCAGCGCACATGTTCGGCGAGGCGGGGCCTGCGAGCGCGGCCACCGAGAATCGGACGG
GGGTAGTCTCAAGCTGGCCGGCCTGCTCTGGTGCCTGGCCTCGCGCCGCCGTGTATCGCCCCGCCCTGGG
CGGCAAGGCTGGCCCGGTCGGCACCAGTTGCGTGAGCGGAAAGATGGCCGCTTCCCGGCCCTGCTGCAGG
GAGCTCAAAATGGAGGACGCGGCGCTCGGGAGAGCGGGCGGGTGAGTCACCCACACAAAGGAAAAGGGCC
TTTCCGTCCTCAGCCGTCGCTTCATGTGACTCCACGGAGTACCGGGCGCCGTCCAGGCACCTCGATTAGT
TCTCGAGCTTTTGGAGTACGTCGTCTTTAGGTTGGGGGGAGGGGTTTTATGCGATGGAGTTTCCCCACAC
TGAGTGGGTGGAGACTGAAGTTAGGCCAGCTTGGCACTTGATGTAATTCTCCTTGGAATTTGCCCTTTTT
GAGTTTGGATCTTGGTTCATTCTCAAGCCTCAGACAGTGGTTCAAAGTTTTTTTCTTCCATTTCAGGTGT
CGTGACGTACGGCCACCATGACCGAGTACAAGCCCACGGTGCGCCTCGCCACCCGCGACGACGTCCCCAG
GGCCGTACGCACCCTCGCCGCCGCGTTCGCCGACTACCCCGCCACGCGCCACACCGTCGATCCGGACCGC
CACATCGAGCGGGTCACCGAGCTGCAAGAACTCTTCCTCACGCGCGTCGGGCTCGACATCGGCAAGGTGT
GGGTCGCGGACGACGGCGCCGCCGTGGCGGTCTGGACCACGCCGGAGAGCGTCGAAGCGGGGGCGGTGTT
CGCCGAGATCGGCCCGCGCATGGCCGAGTTGAGCGGTTCCCGGCTGGCCGCGCAGCAACAGATGGAAGGC
CTCCTGGCGCCGCACCGGCCCAAGGAGCCCGCGTGGTTCCTGGCCACCGTCGGAGTCTCGCCCGACCACC
AGGGCAAGGGTCTGGGCAGCGCCGTCGTGCTCCCCGGAGTGGAGGCGGCCGAGCGCGCCGGGGTGCCCGC
CTTCCTGGAGACCTCCGCGCCCCGCAACCTCCCCTTCTACGAGCGGCTCGGCTTCACCGTCACCGCCGAC
GTCGAGGTGCCCGAAGGACCGCGCACCTGGTGCATGACCCGCAAGCCCGGTGCCTGAACGCGTTAAGTCG
ACAATCAACCTCTGGATTACAAAATTTGTGAAAGATTGACTGGTATTCTTAACTATGTTGCTCCTTTTAC
GCTATGTGGATACGCTGCTTTAATGCCTTTGTATCATGCTATTGCTTCCCGTATGGCTTTCATTTTCTCC
TCCTTGTATAAATCCTGGTTGCTGTCTCTTTATGAGGAGTTGTGGCCCGTTGTCAGGCAACGTGGCGTGG
TGTGCACTGTGTTTGCTGACGCAACCCCCACTGGTTGGGGCATTGCCACCACCTGTCAGCTCCTTTCCGG
GACTTTCGCTTTCCCCCTCCCTATTGCCACGGCGGAACTCATCGCCGCCTGCCTTGCCCGCTGCTGGACA
GGGGCTCGGCTGTTGGGCACTGACAATTCCGTGGTGTTGTCGGGGAAATCATCGTCCTTTCCTTGGCTGC
TCGCCTGTGTTGCCACCTGGATTCTGCGCGGGACGTCCTTCTGCTACGTCCCTTCGGCCCTCAATCCAGC
GGACCTTCCTTCCCGCGGCCTGCTGCCGGCTCTGCGGCCTCTTCCGCGTCTTCGCCTTCGCCCTCAGACG
AGTCGGATCTCCCTTTGGGCCGCCTCCCCGCGTCGACTTTAAGACCAATGACTTACAAGGCAGCTGTAGA
TCTTAGCCACTTTTTAAAAGAAAAGGGGGGACTGGAAGGGCTAATTCACTCCCAACGAAGACAAGATCTG
CTTTTTGCTTGTACTGGGTCTCTCTGGTTAGACCAGATCTGAGCCTGGGAGCTCTCTGGCTAACTAGGGA
ACCCACTGCTTAAGCCTCAATAAAGCTTGCCTTGAGTGCTTCAAGTAGTGTGTGCCCGTCTGTTGTGTGA
CTCTGGTAACTAGAGATCCCTCAGACCCTTTTAGTCAGTGTGGAAAATCTCTAGCAGTACGTATAGTAGT
TCATGTCATCTTATTATTCAGTATTTATAACTTGCAAAGAAATGAATATCAGAGAGTGAGAGGAACTTGT
TTATTGCAGCTTATAATGGTTACAAATAAAGCAATAGCATCACAAATTTCACAAATAAAGCATTTTTTTC
ACTGCATTCTAGTTGTGGTTTGTCCAAACTCATCAATGTATCTTATCATGTCTGGCTCTAGCTATCCCGC
CCCTAACTCCGCCCATCCCGCCCCTAACTCCGCCCAGTTCCGCCCATTCTCCGCCCCATGGCTGACTAAT
TTTTTTTATTTATGCAGAGGCCGAGGCCGCCTCGGCCTCTGAGCTATTCCAGAAGTAGTGAGGAGGCTTT
TTTGGAGGCCTAGGGACGTACCCAATTCGCCCTATAGTGAGTCGTATTACGCGCGCTCACTGGCCGTCGT
TTTACAACGTCGTGACTGGGAAAACCCTGGCGTTACCCAACTTAATCGCCTTGCAGCACATCCCCCTTTC
GCCAGCTGGCGTAATAGCGAAGAGGCCCGCACCGATCGCCCTTCCCAACAGTTGCGCAGCCTGAATGGCG
AATGGG
[124 nt withheld, positions 3367-3490]
C
[91 nt withheld, positions 3492-3582]
A
[49 nt withheld, positions 3584-3632]
CCTTTGACGTTGGAGTCCACGTTCTTT
[37 nt withheld, positions 3660-3696]
ACCCTATCTCGGTCTATTCTTTTGATTTATAAGGGATTTTGCCGATTTCGGCCTATTGGTTAAAAAATGA
GCTGATTTAACAAAAATTTAACGCGAATTTTAACAAAATATTAACGCTTACAATTTAGGTGGCACTTTTC
GGGGAAATGTGCGCGGAACCCCTATTTGTTTATTTTTCTAAATACATTCAAATATGTATCCGCTCATGAG
ACAATAACCCTGATAAATGCTTCAATAATATTGAAAAAGGAAGAGTATGAGTATTCAACATTTCCGTGTC
GCCCTTATTCCCTTTTTTGCGGCATTTTGCCTTCCTGTTTTTGCTCACCCAGAAACGCTGGTGAAAGTAA
AAGATGCTGAAGATCAGTTGGGTGCACGAGTGGGTTACATCGAACTGGATCTCAACAGCGGTAAGATCCT
TGAGAGTTTTCGCCCCGAAGAACGTTTTCCAATGATGAGCACTTTTAAAGTTCTGCTATGTGGCGCGGTA
TTATCCCGTATTGACGCCGGGCAAGAGCAACTCGGTCGCCGCATACACTATTCTCAGAATGACTTGGTTG
AGTACTCACCAGTCACAGAAAAGCATCTTACGGATGGCATGACAGTAAGAGAATTATGCAGTGCTGCCAT
AACCATGAGTGATAACACTGCGGCCAACTTACTTCTGACAACGATCGGAGGACCGAAGGAGCTAACCGCT
TTTTTGCACAACATGGGGGATCATGTAACTCGCCTTGATCGTTGGGAACCGGAGCTGAATGAAGCCATAC
CAAACGACGAGCGTGACACCACGATGCCTGTAGCAATGGCAACAACGTTGCGCAAACTATTAACTGGCGA
ACTACTTACTCTAGCTTCCCGGCAACAATTAATAGACTGGATGGAGGCGGATAAAGTTGCAGGACCACTT
CTGCGCTCGGCCCTTCCGGCTGGCTGGTTTATTGCTGATAAATCTGGAGCCGGTGAGCGTGGGTCTCGCG
GTATCATTGCAGCACTGGGGCCAGATGGTAAGCCCTCCCGTATCGTAGTTATCTACACGACGGGGAGTCA
GGCAACTATGGATGAACGAAATAGACAGATCGCTGAGATAGGTGCCTCACTGATTAAGCATTGGTAACTG
TCAGACCAAGTTTACTCATATATACTTTAGATTGATTTAAAACTTCATTTTTAATTTAAAAGGATCTAGG
TGAAGATCCTTTTTGATAATCTCATGACCAAAATCCCTTAACGTGAGTTTTCGTTCCACTGAGCGTCAGA
CCCCGTAGAAAAGATCAAAGGATCTTCTTGAGATCCTTTTTTTCTGCGCGTAATCTGCTGCTTGCAAACA
AAAAAACCACCGCTACCAGCGGTGGTTTGTTTGCCGGATCAAGAGCTACCAACTCTTTTTCCGAAGGTAA
CTGGCTTCAGCAGAGCGCAGATACCAAATACTGTTCTTCTAGTGTAGCCGTAGTTAGGCCACCACTTCAA
GAACTCTGTAGCACCGCCTACATACCTCGCTCTGCTAATCCTGTTACCAGTGGCTGCTGCCAGTGGCGAT
AAGTCGTGTCTTACCGGGTTGGACTCAAGACGATAGTTACCGGATAAGGCGCAGCGGTCGGGCTGAACGG
GGGGTTCGTGCACACAGCCCAGCTTGGAGCGAACGACCTACACCGAACTGAGATACCTACAGCGTGAGCT
ATGAGAAAGCGCCACGCTTCCCGAAGGGAGAAAGGCGGACAGGTATCCGGTAAGCGGCAGGGTCGGAACA
GGAGAGCGCACGAGGGAGCTTCCAGGGGGAAACGCCTGGTATCTTTATAGTCCTGTCGGGTTTCGCCACC
TCTGACTTGAGCGTCGATTTTTGTGATGCTCGTCAGGGGGGCGGAGCCTATGGAAAAACGCCAGCAACGC
GGCCTTTTTACGGTTCCTGGCCTTTTGCTGGCCTTTTGCTCACATGTTCTTTCCTGCGTTATCCCCTGAT
TCTGTGGATAACCGTATTACCGCCTTTGAGTGAGCTGATACCGCTCGCCGCAGCCGAACGACCGAGCGCA
GCGAGTCAGTGAGCGAGGAAGCGGAAGAGCGCCCAATACGCAAACCGCCTCTCCCCGCGCGTTGGCCGAT
TCATTAATGCAGCTGGCACGACAGGTTTCCCGACTGGAAAGCGGGCAGTGAGCGCAACGCAATTAATGTG
AGTTAGCTCACTCATTAGGCACCCCAGGCTTTACACTTTATGCTTCCGGCTCGTATGTTGTGTGGAATTG
TGAGCGGATAACAATTTCACACAGGAAACAGCTATGACCATGATTACGCCAAGCGCGCAATTAACCCTCA
CTAAAGGGAACAAAAGCTGGAGCTGCAAGCTTAATGTAGTCTTATGCAATACTCTTGTAGTCTTGCAACA
TGGTAACGATGAGTTAGCAACATGCCTTACAAGGAGAGAAAAAGCACCGTGCATGCCGATTGGTGGAAGT
AAGGTGGTACGATCGTGCCTTATTAGGAAGGCAACAGACGGGTCTGACATGGATTGGACGAACCACTGAA
TTGCCGCATTGCAGAGATATTGTATTTAAGTGCCTAGCTCGATACATAAACGGGTCTCTCTGGTTAGACC
AGATCTGAGCCTGGGAGCTCTCTGGCTAACTAGGGAACCCACTGCTTAAGCCTCAATAAAGCTTGCCTTG
AGTGCTTCAAGTAGTGTGTGCCCGTCTGTTGTGTGACTCTGGTAACTAGAGATCCCTCAGACCCTTTTAG
TCAGTGTGGAAAATCTCTAGCAGTGGCGCCCGAACAGGGACTTGAAAGCGAAAGGGAAACCAGAGGAGCT
CTCTCGACGCAGGACTCGGCTTGCTGAAGCGCGCACGGCAAGAGGCGAGGGGCGGCGACTGGTGAGTACG
CCAAAAATTTTGACTAGCGGAGGCTAGAAGGAGAGAGATGGGTGCGAGAGCGTCAGTATTAAGCGGGGGA
GAATTAGATCGCGATGGGAAAAAATTCGGTTAAGGCCAGGGGGAAAGAAAAAATATAAATTAAAACATAT
AGTATGGGCAAGCAGGGAGCTAGAACGATTCGCAGTTAATCCTGGCCTGTTAGAAACATCAGAAGGCTGT
AGACAAATACTGGGACAGCTACAACCATCCCTTCAGACAGGATCAGAAGAACTTAGATCATTATATAATA
CAGTAGCAACCCTCTATTGTGTGCATCAAAGGATAGAGATAAAAGACACCAAGGAAGCTTTAGACAAGAT
AGAGGAAGAGCAAAACAAAAGTAAGACCACCGCACAGCAAGCGGCCGCTGATCTTCAGACCTGGAGGAGG
AGATATGAGGGACAATTGGAGAAGTGAATTATATAAATATAAAGTAGTAAAAATTGAACCATTAGGAGTA
GCACCCACCAAGGCAAAGAGAAGAGTGGTGCAGAGAGAAAAAAGAGCAGTGGGAATAGGAGCTTTGTTCC
TTGGGTTCTTGGGAGCAGCAGGAAGCACTATGGGCGCAGCGTCAATGACGCTGACGGTACAGGCCAGACA
ATTATTGTCTGGTATAGTGCAGCAGCAGAACAATTTGCTGAGGGCTATTGAGGCGCAACAGCATCTGTTG
CAACTCACAGTCTGGGGCATCAAGCAGCTCCAGGCAAGAATCCTGGCTGTGGAAAGATACCTAAAGGATC
AACAGCTCCTGGGGATTTGGGGTTGCTCTGGAAAACTCATTTGCACCACTGCTGTGCCTTGGAATGCTAG
TTGGAGTAATAAATCTCTGGAACAGATTTGGAATCACACGACCTGGATGGAGTGGGACAGAGAAATTAAC
AATTACACAAGCTTAATACACTCCTTAATTGAAGAATCGCAAAACCAGCAAGAAAAGAATGAACAAGAAT
TATTGGAATTAGATAAATGGGCAAGTTTGTGGAATTGGTTTAACATAACAAATTGGCTGTGGTATATAAA
ATTATTCATAATGATAGTAGGAGGCTTGGTAGGTTTAAGAATAGTTTTTGCTGTACTTTCTATAGTGAAT
AGAGTTAGGCAGGGATATTCACCATTATCGTTTCAGACCCACCTCCCAACCCCGAGGGGACCCAGAGAGG
GCCTATTTCCCATGATTCCTTCATATTTGCATATACGATACAAGGCTGTTAGAGAGATAATTAGAATTAA
TTTGACTGTAAACACAAAGATATTAGTACAAAATACGTGACGTAGAAAGTAATAATTTCTTGGGTAGTTT
GCAGTTTTAAAATTATGTTTTAAAATGGACTATCATATGCTTACCGTAACTTGAAAGTATTTCGATTTCT
TGGCTTTATATATCTTGTGGAAAGGACGAAACACCGGAAGATTCGGAGCCTTGATGGTTTTAGAGCTAGA
AATAGCAAGTTAAAATAAGGCTAGTCCGTTATCAACTTGAAAAAGTGGCACCGAGTCGGTGCTTTTTTAA
GCTTGGCGTAACTAGATCTTGAGACAAATGGCAGTATTCATCCACAATTTTAAAAGAAAAGGGGGGATTG
GGGGGTACAGTGCAGGGGAAAGAATAGTAGACATAATAGCAACAGACATACAAACTAAAGAATTACAAAA
ACAAATTACAAAAATTCAAAATTTTCGGGTTTATTACAGGGACAGCAGAGATCCACTTTGGCGCCGGCTC
GAGGGGG
