>Addgene plasmid #76253 | PRKAA1 gRNA (BRDN0001146526) | depositor partial sequence | sequence record 143713 | Target Sequence
GAAGATTCGGAGCCTTGATG
