>Addgene plasmid #76253 | PRKAA1 gRNA (BRDN0001146526) | addgene partial sequence | sequence record 185481 | hU6-F
AGAAAGTAATAATTTCTTGGGTAGTTTGCAGTTTTAAAATTATGTTTTAAAATGGACTATCATATGCTTA
CCGTAACTTGAAAGTATTTCGATTTCTTGGCTTTATATATCTTGTGGAAAGGACGAAACACCGGAAGATT
CGGAGCCTTGATGGTTTTAGAGCTAGAAATAGCAAGTTAAAATAAGGCTAGTCCGTTATCAACTTGAAAA
AGTGGCACCGAGTCGGTGCTTTTTTAAGCTTGGCGTAACTAGATCTTGAGACAAATGGCAGTATTCATCC
ACAATTTTAAAAGAAAAGGGGGGATTGGGGGGTACAGTGCAGGGGAAAGAATAGTAGACATAATAGCAAC
AGACATACAAACTAAAGAATTACAAAAACAAATTACAAAAATTCAAAATTTTCGGGTTTATTACAGGGAC
AGCAGAGATCCACTTTGGCGCCGGCTCGAGGGGGCCCGGGTGCAAAGATGGATAAAGTTTTAAACAGAGA
GGAATCTTTGCAGCTAATGGACCTTCTAGGTCTTGAAAGGAGTGGGAATTGGCTCCGGTGCCCGTCAGTG
GGCAGAGCGC
